Addgene plasmid #221581: POC1520
Purpose: (Empty Backbone) pMOBK360_VR: Vector Right (VR) of the set (Kanamycin R) to be methylated by the M.Osp807II BsaI-associated switch methylase. Used for the assembly using the methylation protection approach
Depositing lab: Christopher A. O'Callaghan. Depositing organization: University of Oxford. Publication: UniClo: scarless hierarchical DNA assembly without sequence constraint. Flores-Fernandez CN, Lin D, Robins K, O'Callaghan CA. Nucleic Acids Res. 2025 Jun 20;53(12):gkaf548. doi: 10.1093/nar/gkaf548. PubMed 40548934.
Backbone
  Vector backbone: pMXBK
  Backbone manufacturer: Self-made
  Backbone size (bp): 8025
  Vector type: Synthetic Biology
Growth in bacteria
  Bacterial resistance: Kanamycin, 50 μg/mL
  Growth temperature: 37°C
  Growth strain: DH5alpha
  Copy number: High Copy
Gene/Insert
  Cloning method: Gene Synthesis
Terms and licenses: Academic/Nonprofit Terms; Industry Terms: Not Available to Industry
Depositor comments: The DH10B strain should be used for expression of this plasmid.
How to cite: POC1520 was a gift from Christopher A. O'Callaghan (Addgene plasmid # 221581 ; http://n2t.net/addgene:221581 ; RRID:Addgene_221581)
