[The description below was written by a language model from this plasmid's Addgene catalogue record and pLannotate feature annotations shown in this document.]
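Description:
POC1520 (pMOBK360_VR) is an empty synthetic-biology backbone of 8,025 bp, built by gene synthesis on the self-made pMXBK vector and intended for propagation in E. coli. It is the "Vector Right" (VR) member of a kanamycin-resistant vector set used in the UniClo scheme for scarless hierarchical DNA assembly. According to the record, it is designed to be methylated by M.Osp807II, a switch methylase associated with BsaI, so that assembly can proceed by a methylation-protection approach. In general terms, methylation of this kind blocks selected type IIS restriction sites from cleavage. The positions of any BsaI sites or methylase recognition sequences are not annotated in the feature table.

The plasmid carries two replication systems. One is a high-copy ColE1/pUC-type origin, consistent with the catalogue's high-copy designation. The other is a full F-plasmid (BAC-style) maintenance module comprising ori2/oriS, the repE initiator, the incC incompatibility region and the sopA/sopB/sopC partitioning system, which normally supports stable low-copy inheritance of large inserts. Fragments of resD and yuaZ flanking this module appear to be F-derived remnants. Selection is by a kanamycin resistance gene (aminoglycoside phosphotransferase) driven by the AmpR (bla) promoter.

The cloning region resembles that of pUC vectors: a CAP binding site, lac promoter and lac operator precede a pUC18/19-type multiple cloning site and a partial lacZα coding sequence. Only fragments of lacI and of the pBR322 bom region are present. No insert is recorded, as expected for an empty backbone. The depositor notes that the DH10B strain should be used for expression from this plasmid.
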