Features (pLannotate 1.2.2; 18 found; start..end, strand, type, name):
    233..821     +  rep_origin     ori: high-copy-number ColE1/pMB1/pBR322/pUC origin of replication
   1004..1096    +  CDS            lacI (fragment): lac repressor; lacI; The lac repressor binds to the lac operator to inhibit transcription in E. coli. This inhibition can be relieved by adding lactose or isopropyl-β-D-thiogalactopyranoside (IPTG).
   1109..1130    +  protein_bind   CAP binding site: CAP binding activates transcription in the presence of cAMP. E. coli catabolite activator protein
   1145..1175    +  promoter       lac promoter: promoter for the E. coli lac operon
   1183..1199    +  protein_bind   lac operator: The lac repressor binds to the lac operator to inhibit transcription in E. coli. This inhibition can be relieved by adding lactose or isopropyl-β-D-thiogalactopyranoside (IPTG). lac repressor encoded by lacI
   1236..1292    -  misc_feature   MCS: pUC18/19 multiple cloning site
   1289..1446    +  CDS            lacZα (fragment): LacZα fragment of β-galactosidase; lacZ fragment
   1452..1551    -  misc_feature   bom (fragment): basis of mobility region from pBR322
   1718..1822    +  promoter       AmpR promoter: bla
   1823..2617    +  CDS            KanR: aminoglycoside phosphotransferase; aphA-3; confers resistance to kanamycin
   2621..2965    +  CDS            resD (fragment): REDF_ECOLI - Also known as D. Protein inferred from homology: Swiss-Prot protein existence level 3. Acts as a repressor of transcription and as a site-specific resolvase that cleaves at the RfsF site. From Escherichia coli (strain K12).
   3432..3651    +  rep_origin     ori2: secondary origin of replication for the bacterial F plasmid; also known as oriS
   3742..4494    +  CDS            repE: REPE1_ECOLI - Also known as E, rep. Experimental evidence at protein level: Swiss-Prot protein existence level 1. Replication initiator in the monomeric form, and autogenous repressor in the dimeric form. From Escherichia coli (strain K12).
   4500..4750    +  misc_feature   incC: incC; incompatibility region of the bacterial F plasmid
   5076..6251    +  CDS            sopA: partitioning protein for the bacterial F plasmid; sopA
   6251..7219    +  CDS            sopB: SOPB_ECOLI - Also known as B. Experimental evidence at protein level: Swiss-Prot protein existence level 1. Control of plasmid partitioning; required to recognize the cis-acting. Binds specifically with the DNA segment containing the sopC region. SopB is trans-acting. From Escherichia coli (strain K12).
   7295..7768    +  misc_feature   sopC: sopC; centromere-like partitioning region of the bacterial F plasmid
   7868..1       +  CDS            yuaZ (fragment) (across the origin): YUAZ_ECO57 - Protein predicted: Swiss-Prot protein existence level 4. From Escherichia coli O157:H7.
>Addgene plasmid #221581 | POC1520 | addgene full sequence | sequence record 465761 | Addgene NGS Result
CACTCTGTGGTGCAGTACCTCTCACGACTTGGTCTCCTGAGACCGGCCTAGCAGGTGTGAGTTTGTCAGA
CCAAGTTTACTCATATATACTTTAGATTGATTTAAAACTTCATTTTTAATTTAAAAGGATCTAGGTGAAG
ATCCTTTTTGATAATCTCATGACCAAAATCCCTTAACGTGAGTTTTCGTTCCACTGAGCGTCAGACCCCG
TAGAAAAGATCAAAGGATCTTCTTGAGATCCTTTTTTTCTGCGCGTAATCTGCTGCTTGCAAACAAAAAA
ACCACCGCTACCAGCGGTGGTTTGTTTGCCGGATCAAGAGCTACCAACTCTTTTTCCGAAGGTAACTGGC
TTCAGCAGAGCGCAGATACCAAATACTGTCCTTCTAGTGTAGCCGTAGTTAGGCCACCACTTCAAGAACT
CTGTAGCACCGCCTACATACCTCGCTCTGCTAATCCTGTTACCAGTGGCTGCTGCCAGTGGCGATAAGTC
GTGTCTTACCGGGTTGGACTCAAGACGATAGTTACCGGATAAGGCGCAGCGGTCGGGCTGAACGGGGGGT
TCGTGCACACAGCCCAGCTTGGAGCGAACGACCTACACCGAACTGAGATACCTACAGCGTGAGCTATGAG
AAAGCGCCACGCTTCCCGAAGGGAGAAAGGCGGACAGGTATCCGGTAAGCGGCAGGGTCGGAACAGGAGA
GCGCACGAGGGAGCTTCCAGGGGGAAACGCCTGGTATCTTTATAGTCCTGTCGGGTTTCGCCACCTCTGA
CTTGAGCGTCGATTTTTGTGATGCTCGTCAGGGGGGCGGAGCCTATGGAAAAACGCCAGCAACGCGGCCT
TTTTACGGTTCCTGGCCTTTTGCTGGCCTTTTGCTCACATGTTCTTTCCTGCGTTATCCCCTGATTCTGT
GGATAACCGTATTACCGCCTTTGAGTGAGCTGATACCGCTCGCCGCAGCCGAACGACCGAGCGCAGCGAG
TCAGTGAGCGAGGAAGCGGATGAGCGCCCAATACGCAAACCGCCTCTCCCCGCGCGTTGGCCGATTCATT
AATGCAGCTGGCACGACAGGTTTCCCGACTGGAAAGCGGGCAGTGAGCGCAACGCAATTAATGTGAGTTA
GCTCACTCATTAGGCACCCCAGGCTTTACACTTTATGCTTCCGGCTCGTATGTTGTGTGGAATTGTGAGC
GGATAACAATTTCACACAGGAAACAGCTATGACCATGATTACGCCAAGCTTGCATGCCTGCAGGTCGACT
CTAGAGGATCCCCGGGTACCGAGCTCGAATTCACTGGCCGTCGTTTTACAACGTCGTGACTGGGAAAACC
CTGGCGTTACCCAACTTAATCGCCTTGCAGCACATCCCCCTTTCGCCAGCTGGCGTAATAGCGAAGAGGC
CCGCACCGATCGCCCTTCCCAACAGTTGCGCAGCCTGAATGGCGAATGGCGCCTGATGCGGTATTTTCTC
CTTACGCATCTGTGCGGTATTTCACACCGCATATGGTGCACTCTCAGTACAATCTGCTCTGATGCCGCAT
AGTTAAGCCAGCCCCGACACCCGCCAACACCCGCTGACGCGCCCTGACGGGCTTGTCTGCTCCCGGCATC
CGCTTACAGACAAGCTGTGACAAGTACCACCTGGAACGCCAAAGGTCTCAAGACTGAGACCAAGTCGTGA
GAGGTACTGCACCACGAAGTGTGCGGCCGCCTTCGTGCGCGGAACCCCTATTTGTTTATTTTTCTAAATA
CATTCAAATATGTATCCGCTCATGAGACAATAACCCTGATAAATGCTTCAATAATATTGAAAAAGGAAGA
GTATGGCTAAAATGAGAATATCACCGGAATTGAAAAAACTGATCGAAAAATACCGCTGCGTAAAAGATAC
GGAAGGAATGTCTCCTGCTAAGGTATATAAGCTGGTGGGAGAAAATGAAAACCTATATTTAAAAATGACG
GACAGCCGGTATAAAGGGACCACCTATGATGTGGAACGGGAAAAGGACATGATGCTATGGCTGGAAGGAA
AGCTGCCTGTTCCAAAGGTCCTGCACTTTGAACGGCATGATGGCTGGAGCAATCTGCTCATGAGTGAGGC
CGATGGCGTCCTTTGCTCGGAAGAGTATGAAGATGAACAAAGCCCTGAAAAGATTATCGAGCTGTATGCG
GAGTGCATCAGGCTCTTTCACTCCATCGACATATCGGATTGTCCCTATACGAATAGCTTAGACAGCCGCT
TAGCCGAATTGGATTACTTACTGAATAACGATCTGGCCGATGTGGATTGCGAAAACTGGGAAGAGGACAC
TCCATTTAAAGATCCGCGCGAGCTGTATGATTTTTTAAAGACGGAAAAGCCCGAAGAGGAACTTGTCTTT
TCCCACGGCGACCTGGGAGACAGCAACATCTTTGTGAAAGATGGCAAAGTAAGTGGCTTTATTGATCTTG
GGAGAAGCGGCAGGGCGGACAAGTGGTATGACATTGCCTTCTGCGTCCGGTCGCTCAGGGAGGATATCGG
GGAAGAACAGTATGTCGAGCTATTTTTTGACTTACTGGGGATCAAGCCTGATTGGGAGAAAATAAAATAT
TATATTTTACTGGATGAATTGTTTTAGGAGCTGGAGCGGCGTAACCGTCGCACAGGAAGGACAGAGAAAG
CGCGGATCTGGGAAGTGACGGACAGAACGGTCAGGACCTGGATTGGGGAGGCGGTTGCCGCCGCTGCTGC
TGACGGTGTGACGTTCTCTGTTCCGGTCACACCACATACGTTCCGCCATTCCTATGCGATGCACATGCTG
TATGCCGGTATACCGCTGAAAGTTCTGCAAAGCCTGATGGGACATAAGTCCATCAGTTCAACGGAAGTCT
ACACGAAGGTTTTTGCGCTGGATGTGGCTGCCCGGCTCCGGGTGCAGTTTGCGATGCCGGAGTCTGATGC
GGTTGCGATGCTGAAACAATTATCCTGAGAATAAATGCCTTGGCCTTTATATGGAAATGTGGAACTGAGT
GGATATGCTGTTTTTGTCTGTTAAACAGAGAAGCTGGCTGTTATCCACTGAGAAGCGAACGAAACAGTCG
GGAAAATCTCCCATTATCGTAGAGATCCGCATTATTAATCTCAGGAGCCTGTGTAGCGTTTATAGGAAGT
AGTGTTCTGTCATGATGCCTGCAAGCGGTAACGAAAACGATTTGAATATGCCTTCAGGAACAATAGAAAT
CTTCGTGCGGTGTTACGTTGAAGTGGAGCGGATTATGTCAGCAATGGACAGAACAACCTAATGAACACAG
AACCATGATGTGGTCTGTCCTTTTACAGCCAGTAGTGCTCGCCGCAGTCGAGCGACAGGGCGAAGCCCTC
GAGTGAGCGAGGAAGCACCAGGGAACAGCACTTATATATTCTGCTTACACACGATGCCTGAAAAAACTTC
CCTTGGGGTTATCCACTTATCCACGGGGATATTTTTATAATTATTTTTTTTATAGTTTTTAGATCTTCTT
TTTTAGAGCGCCTTGTAGGCCTTTATCCATGCTGGTTCTAGAGAAGGTGTTGTGACAAATTGCCCTTTCA
GTGTGACAAATCACCCTCAAATGACAGTCCTGTCTGTGACAAATTGCCCTTAACCCTGTGACAAATTGCC
CTCAGAAGAAGCTGTTTTTTCACAAAGTTATCCCTGCTTATTGACTCTTTTTTATTTAGTGTGACAATCT
AAAAACTTGTCACACTTCACATGGATCTGTCATGGCGGAAACAGCGGTTATCAATCACAAGAAACGTAAA
AATAGCCCGCGAATCGTCCAGTCAAACGACCTCACTGAGGCGGCATATAGTCTCTCCCGGGATCAAAAAC
GTATGCTGTATCTGTTCGTTGACCAGATCAGAAAATCTGATGGCACCCTACAGGAACATGACGGTATCTG
CGAGATCCATGTTGCTAAATATGCTGAAATATTCGGATTGACCTCTGCGGAAGCCAGTAAGGATATACGG
CAGGCATTGAAGAGTTTCGCGGGGAAGGAAGTGGTTTTTTATCGCCCTGAAGAGGATGCCGGCGATGAAA
AAGGCTATGAATCTTTTCCTTGGTTTATCAAACGTGCGCACAGTCCATCCAGAGGGCTTTACAGTGTACA
TATCAACCCATATCTCATTCCCTTCTTTATCGGGTTACAGAACCGGTTTACGCAGTTTCGGCTTAGTGAA
ACAAAAGAAATCACCAATCCGTATGCCATGCGTTTATACGAATCCCTGTGTCAGTATCGTAAGCCGGATG
GCTCAGGCATCGTGTCTCTGAAAATCGACTGGATCATAGAGCGTTACCAGCTGCCTCAAAGTTACCAGCG
TATGCCTGACTTCCGCCGCCGCTTCCTGCAGGTCTGTGTTAATGAGATCAACAGCAGAACTCCAATGCGC
CTCTCATACATTGAGAAAAAGAAAGGCCGCCAGACGACTCATATCGTATTTTCCTTCCGCGATATCACTT
CCATGACGACAGGATAGTCTGAGGGTTATCTGTCACAGATTTGAGGGTGGTTCGTCACATTTGTTCTGAC
CTACTGAGGGTAATTTGTCACAGTTTTGCTGTTTCCTTCAGCCTGCATGGATTTTCTCATACTTTTTGAA
CTGTAATTTTTAAGGAAGCCAAATTTGAGGGCAGTTTGTCACAGTTGATTTCCTTCTCTTTCCCTTCGTC
ATGTGACCTGATATCGGGGGTTAGTTCGTCATCATTGATGAGGGTTGATTATCACAGTTTATTACTCTGA
ATTGGCTATCCGCGTGTGTACCTCTACCTGGAGTTTTTCCCACGGTGGATATTTCTTCTTGCGCTGAGCG
TAAGAGCTATCTGACAGAACAGTTCTTCTTTGCTTCCTCGCCAGTTCGCTCGCTATGCTCGGTTACACGG
CTGCGGCGAGCGCTAGTGATAATAAGTGACTGAGGTATGTGGTGTTCTTATCTCCTTTTGTAGTGTTGCT
CTTATTTTAAACAACTTTGCGGTTTTTTGATGACTTTGCGATTTTGTTGTTGCTTTGCAGTAAATTGCAA
GATTTAATAAAAAAACGCAAAGCAATGATTAAAGGATGTTCAGAATGAAACTCATGGAAACACTTAACCA
GTGCATAAACGCTGGTCATGAAATGACGAAGGCTATCGCCATTGCACAGTTTAATGATGACAGCCCGGAA
GCGAGGAAAATAACCCGGCGCTGGAGAATAGGTGAAGCAGCGGATTTAGTTGGGGTTTCTTCTCAGGCTA
TCAGAGATGCCGAGAAAGCAGGGCGACTACCGCACCCGGATATGGAAATTCGAGGACGGGTTGAGCAACG
TGTTGGTTATACAATTGAACAAATTAATCATATGCGTGATGTGTTTGGTACGCGATTGCGACGTGCTGAG
GACGTATTTCCACCGGTGATCGGGGTTGCTGCCCATAAAGGTGGCGTTTACAAAACCTCAGTTTCTGTTC
ATCTTGCTCAGGATCTGGCTCTGAAGGGGCTACGTGTTTTGCTCGTGGAAGGTAACGACCCCCAGGGAAC
AGCCTCAATGTATCACGGATGGGTACCAGATCTTCATATTCATGCAGAAGATACTCTCCTGCCTTTCTAT
CTTGGGGAAAAGGACGATGTCACTTATGCAATAAAGCCCACTTGCTGGCCGGGGCTTGACATTATTCCTT
CCTGTCTGGCTCTGCACCGTATTGAAACTGAGTTAATGGGCAAATTTGATGAAGGTAAACTGCCCACCGA
TCCACACCTGATGCTCCGACTGGCCATTGAAACTGTTGCTCATGACTATGATGTCATAGTTATTGACAGC
GCGCCTAACCTGGGTATCGGCACGATTAATGTCGTATGTGCTGCTGATGTGCTGATTGTTCCCACGCCTG
CTGAGTTGTTTGACTACACCTCCGCACTGCAGTTTTTCGATATGCTTCGTGATCTGCTCAAGAACGTTGA
TCTTAAAGGGTTCGAGCCTGATGTACGTATTTTGCTTACCAAATACAGCAATAGTAATGGCTCTCAGTCC
CCGTGGATGGAGGAGCAAATTCGGGATGCCTGGGGAAGCATGGTTCTAAAAAATGTTGTACGTGAAACGG
ATGAAGTTGGTAAAGGTCAGATCCGGATGAGAACTGTTTTTGAACAGGCCATTGATCAACGCAGTTCAAC
TGGTGCCTGGAGAAATGCTCTTTCTATTTGGGAACCTGTCTGCAATGAAATTTTCGATCGTCTGATTAAA
CCACGCTGGGAGATTAGATAATGAAGCGTGCGCCTGTTATTCCAAAACATACGCTCAATACTCAACCGGT
TGAAGATACTTCGTTATCGACACCAGCTGCCCCGATGGTGGATTCGTTAATTGCGCGCGTAGGAGTAATG
GCTCGCGGTAATGCCATTACTTTGCCTGTATGTGGTCGGGATGTGAAGTTTACTCTTGAAGTGCTCCGGG
GTGATAGTGTTGAGAAAACCTCTCGGGTATGGTCAGGTAATGAACGTGACCAGGAGCTGCTTACTGAGGA
CGCACTGGATGATCTCATCCCTTCTTTTCTACTGACTGGTCAACAGACACCGGCGTTCGGTCGAAGAGTA
TCTGGTGTCATAGAAATTGCCGATGGGAGTCGCCGTCGTAAAGCTGCTGCACTTACCGAAAGTGATTATC
GTGTTCTGGTTGGCGAGCTGGATGATGAGCAGATGGCTGCATTATCCAGATTGGGTAACGATTATCGCCC
AACAAGTGCTTATGAACGTGGTCAGCGTTATGCAAGCCGATTGCAGAATGAATTTGCTGGAAATATTTCT
GCGCTGGCTGATGCGGAAAATATTTCACGTAAGATTATTACCCGCTGTATCAACACCGCCAAATTGCCTA
AATCAGTTGTTGCTCTTTTTTCTCACCCCGGTGAACTATCTGCCCGGTCAGGTGATGCACTTCAAAAAGC
CTTTACAGATAAAGAGGAATTACTTAAGCAGCAGGCATCTAACCTTCATGAGCAGAAAAAAGCTGGGGTG
ATATTTGAAGCTGAAGAAGTTATCACTCTTTTAACTTCTGTGCTTAAAACGTCATCTGCATCAAGAACTA
GTTTAAGCTCACGACATCAGTTTGCTCCTGGAGCGACAGTATTGTATAAGGGCGATAAAATGGTGCTTAA
CCTGGACAGGTCACGTGTTCCAACTGAGTGTATAGAGAAAATTGAGGCCATTCTTAAGGAACTTGAAAAG
CCAGCACCCTGATGCGACCACGTTTTAGTCTACGTTTATCTGTCTTTACTTAATGTCCTTTGTTACAGGC
CAGAAAGCATAACTGGCCTGAATATTCTCTCTGGGCCCACTGTTCCACTTGTATCGTCGGTCTGATAATC
AGACTGGGACCACGGTCCCACTCGTATCGTCGGTCTGATTATTAGTCTGGGACCACGGTCCCACTCGTAT
CGTCGGTCTGATTATTAGTCTGGGACCACGGTCCCACTCGTATCGTCGGTCTGATAATCAGACTGGGACC
ACGGTCCCACTCGTATCGTCGGTCTGATTATTAGTCTGGGACCATGGTCCCACTCGTATCGTCGGTCTGA
TTATTAGTCTGGGACCACGGTCCCACTCGTATCGTCGGTCTGATTATTAGTCTGGAACCACGGTCCCACT
CGTATCGTCGGTCTGATTATTAGTCTGGGACCACGGTCCCACTCGTATCGTCGGTCTGATTATTAGTCTG
GGACCACGATCCCACTCGTGTTGTCGGTCTGATTATCGGTCTGGGACCACGGTCCCACTTGTATTGTCGA
TCAGACTATCAGCGTGAGACTACGATTCCATCAATGCCTGTCAAGGGCAAGTATTGACATGTCGTCGTAA
CCTGTAGAACGGAGTAACCTCGGTGTGCGGTTGTATGCCTGCTGTGGATTGCTGCTGTGTCCTGCTTATC
CACAACATTTTGCGCACGGTTATGTGGACAAAATACCTGGTTACCCAGGCCGTGCCGGCACGTTAACCGG
GCTGCATCCGATGCAAGTGTGTCGCTGTCGACGCAAGCGGCCGCA
